Addgene plasmid #234460: pAG Retro Neo Empty
Purpose: (Empty Backbone) Retroviral vector for cloning and expressing your gene of interest. Neomycin selection.
Depositing lab: Melina Fan & Addgene Research Program. Depositing organization: Addgene.
Backbone
  Vector backbone: pAG retro
  Backbone manufacturer: Addgene
  Backbone size (bp): 6222
  Vector type: Retroviral
  Selectable markers: Neomycin (select with G418)
Growth in bacteria
  Bacterial resistance: Ampicillin, 100 μg/mL
  Growth temperature: 30°C
  Growth strain: NEB Stable
  Copy number: High Copy
Gene/Insert
  Cloning method: Gibson Cloning
  Sequencing primers: 5′ pBABE 5'; 3′ pBABE 3'
Terms and licenses: Academic/Nonprofit Terms; Industry Terms
How to cite: pAG Retro Neo Empty was a gift from Melina Fan & Addgene Research Program (Addgene plasmid # 234460 ; http://n2t.net/addgene:234460 ; RRID:Addgene_234460)
