[The description below was written by a language model from this plasmid's Addgene catalogue record and pLannotate feature annotations shown in this document.]
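Description:
pAG Retro Neo Empty is an empty gammaretroviral expression backbone built on the pAG retro vector, intended as a recipient for a gene of interest that the user inserts by Gibson assembly. The plasmid portion resembles a pBluescript-type phagemid. It carries a high-copy ColE1/pUC origin, an ampicillin resistance gene with its own promoter, an f1 origin, remnants of the lacZα/lac promoter region, and T7 and T3 promoters flanking the viral cassette. The sequenced record is 6,241 nt, close to the listed backbone size of 6,222 bp. The repeated LTRs are consistent with the recommendation of a recombination-tolerant E. coli host.

The viral cassette follows a pBABE-like layout, consistent with the pBABE sequencing primers listed for the cloning site. A 5′ Moloney murine leukemia virus LTR drives transcription of the genomic RNA. It is followed by a packaging signal (annotated as an MESV Ψ fragment) and a truncated gag segment lacking its start codon, which extends the packaging signal and improves encapsidation without producing Gag protein. Downstream, an SV40 enhancer/early promoter drives the neo (nptII) gene, allowing G418 selection of transduced mammalian cells. The cassette ends in a 3′ LTR; the annotation software labels a short adjacent fragment as ΔU3, but a full-length LTR is also annotated, so the record does not clearly indicate a self-inactivating design. No dedicated internal promoter for the insert is annotated, so a gene placed between gag and the SV40 promoter would presumably be expressed from the 5′ LTR, although the record does not state this. The vector supplies no gag, pol or env functions, so these must be provided in trans by packaging cells. It is typically used to make stable cell lines.
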