Features (pLannotate 1.2.2; 20 found; start..end, strand, type, name):
      7..25      +  promoter       T7 promoter: promoter for bacteriophage T7 RNA polymerase
     34..67      -  misc_feature   MCS (fragment): pBluescript multiple cloning site
     92..561     +  LTR            LTR: long terminal repeat from Moloney murine leukemia virus
    685..959     +  misc_feature   MESV Ψ (fragment): packaging signal of murine embryonic stem cell virus
   1026..1442    +  CDS            gag (truncated): truncated Moloney murine leukemia virus (MMLV) gag gene lacking the start codon
   1505..1834    +  promoter       SV40 promoter: SV40 enhancer and early promoter
   1844..2635    +  CDS            neo: KKA2_KLEPN - Also known as kan, nptII. Experimental evidence at protein level: Swiss-Prot protein existence level 1. Resistance to kanamycin, neomycin, paromomycin, ribostamycin, butirosin and gentamicin B. From Klebsiella pneumoniae.
   2737..2858    +  LTR            3' LTR (ΔU3) (fragment): self-inactivating 3' long terminal repeat (LTR) from Moloney murine leukemia virus
   2859..3328    +  LTR            LTR: long terminal repeat from Moloney murine leukemia virus
   3393..3421    -  misc_feature   MCS (fragment): pBluescript multiple cloning site
   3434..3452    -  promoter       T3 promoter: promoter for bacteriophage T3 RNA polymerase
   3497..3513    -  protein_bind   lac operator: The lac repressor binds to the lac operator to inhibit transcription in E. coli. This inhibition can be relieved by adding lactose or isopropyl-β-D-thiogalactopyranoside (IPTG). lac repressor encoded by lacI
   3521..3551    -  promoter       lac promoter: promoter for the E. coli lac operon
   3566..3587    -  protein_bind   CAP binding site: CAP binding activates transcription in the presence of cAMP. E. coli catabolite activator protein
   3600..3692    -  CDS            lacI (fragment): lac repressor; lacI; The lac repressor binds to the lac operator to inhibit transcription in E. coli. This inhibition can be relieved by adding lactose or isopropyl-β-D-thiogalactopyranoside (IPTG).
   3875..4463    -  rep_origin     ori: high-copy-number ColE1/pMB1/pBR322/pUC origin of replication
   4634..5494    -  CDS            AmpR: β-lactamase; bla; confers resistance to ampicillin, carbenicillin, and related antibiotics
   5495..5599    -  promoter       AmpR promoter: bla
   5652..6080    -  rep_origin     f1 ori (sequence partly withheld): f1 bacteriophage origin of replication; arrow indicates direction of (+) strand synthesis
   6085..6240    -  CDS            lacZα (fragment): LacZα fragment of β-galactosidase; lacZ fragment
>Addgene plasmid #234460 | pAG Retro Neo Empty | addgene full sequence | sequence record 464633 | Addgene NGS Result
CGCGCGTAATACGACTCACTATAGGGCGAATTGGGTACCGGGCCCCCCCTCGAGGTCGACGGTATCGGGG
GCATGCAGTGCCACCTGCAGCCTGAATATGGGCCAAACAGGATATCTGTGGTAAGCAGTTCCTGCCCCGG
CTCAGGGCCAAGAACAGATGGAACAGCTGAATATGGGCCAAACAGGATATCTGTGGTAAGCAGTTCCTGC
CCCGGCTCAGGGCCAAGAACAGATGGTCCCCAGATGCGGTCCAGCCCTCAGCAGTTTCTAGAGAACCATC
AGATGTTTCCAGGGTGCCCCAAGGACCTGAAATGACCCTGTGCCTTATTTGAACTAACCAATCAGTTCGC
TTCTCGCTTCTGTTCGCGCGCTTCTGCTCCCCGAGCTCAATAAAAGAGCCCACAACCCCTCACTCGGGGC
GCCAGTCCTCCGATTGACTGAGTCGCCCGGGTACCCGTGTATCCAATAAACCCTCTTGCAGTTGCATCCG
ACTTGTGGTCTCGCTGTTCCTTGGGAGGGTCTCCTCTGAGTGATTGACTACCCGTCAGCGGGGGTCTTTC
ATTTGGGGGCTCGTCCGGGATCGGGAGACCCCTGCCCAGGGACCACCGACCCACCACCGGGAGGCAAGCT
GGCCAGCAACTTATCTGTGTCTGTCCGATTGTCTAGTGTCTATGACTGATTTTATGCGCCTGCGTCGGTA
CTAGTTAGCTAACTAGCTCTGTATCTGGCGGACCCGTGGTGGAACTGACGAGTTCTGAACACCCGGCCGC
AACCCTGGGAGACGTCCCAGGGACTTTGGGGGCCGTTTTTGTGGCCCGACCTGAGGAAGGGAGTCGATGT
GGAATCCGACCCCGTCAGGATATGTGGTTCTGGTAGGAGACGAGAACCTAAAACAGTTCCCGCCTCCGTC
TGAATTTTTGCTTTCGGTTTGGAACCGAAGCCGCGCGTCTTGTCTGCTGCAGCGCTGCAGCATCGTTCTG
TGTTGTCTCTGTCTGACTGTGTTTCTGTATTTGTCTGAAAATTAGGGCCAGACTGTTACCACTCCCTTAA
GTTTGACCTTAGGTCACTGGAAAGATGTCGAGCGGATCGCTCACAACCAGTCGGTAGATGTCAAGAAGAG
ACGTTGGGTTACCTTCTGCTCTGCAGAATGGCCAACCTTTAACGTCGGATGGCCGCGAGACGGCACCTTT
AACCGAGACCTCATCACCCAGGTTAAGATCAAGGTCTTTTCACCTGGCCCGCATGGACACCCAGACCAGG
TCCCCTACATCGTGACCTGGGAAGCCTTGGCTTTTGACCCCCCTCCCTGGGTCAAGCCCTTTGTACACCC
TAAGCCTCCGCCTCCTCTTCCTCCATCCGCCCCGTCTCTCCCCCTTGAACCTCCTCGTTCGACCCCGCCT
CGATCCTCCCTTTATCCAGCCCTCACTCCTTCTCTAGGCGCCGGCCGGATCCCAGTGTGGTGGTACGTAG
GAATTCGCCAGCACAGTGGTCGACCCTGTGGAATGTGTGTCAGTTAGGGTGTGGAAAGTCCCCAGGCTCC
CCAGCAGGCAGAAGTATGCAAAGCATGCATCTCAATTAGTCAGCAACCAGGTGTGGAAAGTCCCCAGGCT
CCCCAGCAGGCAGAAGTATGCAAAGCATGCATCTCAATTAGTCAGCAACCATAGTCCCGCCCCTAACTCC
GCCCATCCCGCCCCTAACTCCGCCCAGTTCCGCCCATTCTCCGCCCCATGGCTGACTAATTTTTTTTATT
TATGCAGAGGCCGAGGCCGCCTCGGCCTCTGAGCTATTCCAGAAGTAGTGAGGAGGCTTTTTTGGAGGCC
TAGGCTTTTGCAAAAAGCTTACCATGATTGAACAAGATGGATTGCACGCAGGTTCTCCGGCCGCTTGGGT
GGAGAGGCTATTCGGCTATGACTGGGCACAACAGACAATCGGCTGCTCTGATGCCGCCGTGTTCCGGCTG
TCAGCGCAGGGGCGCCCGGTTCTTTTTGTCAAGACCGACCTGTCCGGTGCCCTGAATGAACTGCAGGACG
AGGCAGCGCGGCTATCGTGGCTGGCCACGACGGGCGTTCCTTGCGCAGCTGTGCTCGACGTTGTCACTGA
AGCGGGAAGGGACTGGCTGCTATTGGGCGAAGTGCCGGGGCAGGATCTCCTGTCATCTCACCTTGCTCCT
GCCGAGAAAGTATCCATCATGGCTGATGCAATGCGGCGGCTGCATACGCTTGATCCGGCTACCTGCCCAT
TCGACCACCAAGCGAAACATCGCATCGAGCGAGCACGTACTCGGATGGAAGCCGGTCTTGTCGATCAGGA
TGATCTGGACGAAGAGCATCAGGGGCTCGCGCCAGCCGAACTGTTCGCCAGGCTCAAGGCGCGCATGCCC
GACGGCGAGGATCTCGTCGTGACCCATGGCGATGCCTGCTTGCCGAATATCATGGTGGAAAATGGCCGCT
TTTCTGGATTCATCGACTGTGGCCGGCTGGGTGTGGCGGACCGCTATCAGGACATAGCGTTGGCTACCCG
TGATATTGCTGAAGAGCTTGGCGGCGAATGGGCTGACCGCTTCCTCGTGCTTTACGGTATCGCCGCTCCC
GATTCGCAGCGCATCGCCTTCTATCGCCTTCTTGACGAGTTCTTCTGACGCCCGCCCCACGACCCGCAGC
GCCCGACCGAAAGGAGCGCACGACCCCATGCATCGATAAAATAAAAGATTTTATTTAGTCTCCAGAAAAA
GGGGGGAATGAAAGACCCCACCTGTAGGTTTGGCAAGCTAGCTTAAGTAACGCCATTTTGCAAGGCATGG
AAAAATACATAACTGAGAATAGAGAAGTTCAGATCAAGGTCAGGAACAGATGGAACAGCTGAATATGGGC
CAAACAGGATATCTGTGGTAAGCAGTTCCTGCCCCGGCTCAGGGCCAAGAACAGATGGAACAGCTGAATA
TGGGCCAAACAGGATATCTGTGGTAAGCAGTTCCTGCCCCGGCTCAGGGCCAAGAACAGATGGTCCCCAG
ATGCGGTCCAGCCCTCAGCAGTTTCTAGAGAACCATCAGATGTTTCCAGGGTGCCCCAAGGACCTGAAAT
GACCCTGTGCCTTATTTGAACTAACCAATCAGTTCGCTTCTCGCTTCTGTTCGCGCGCTTCTGCTCCCCG
AGCTCAATAAAAGAGCCCACAACCCCTCACTCGGGGCGCCAGTCCTCCGATTGACTGAGTCGCCCGGGTA
CCCGTGTATCCAATAAACCCTCTTGCAGTTGCATCCGACTTGTGGTCTCGCTGTTCCTTGGGAGGGTCTC
CTCTGAGTGATTGACTACCCGTCAGCGGGGGTCTTTCACATGCAGCATGTATCGGCGCCAAGCCGAATTC
TGCAGATATCCATCACACTGGCGGCCGCTCGACTAGAGCGGCCGCCACCGCGGTGGAGCTCCAGCTTTTG
TTCCCTTTAGTGAGGGTTAATTGCGCGCTTGGCGTAATCATGGTCATAGCTGTTTCCTGTGTGAAATTGT
TATCCGCTCACAATTCCACACAACATACGAGCCGGAAGCATAAAGTGTAAAGCCTGGGGTGCCTAATGAG
TGAGCTAACTCACATTAATTGCGTTGCGCTCACTGCCCGCTTTCCAGTCGGGAAACCTGTCGTGCCAGCT
GCATTAATGAATCGGCCAACGCGCGGGGAGAGGCGGTTTGCGTATTGGGCGCTCTTCCGCTTCCTCGCTC
ACTGACTCGCTGCGCTCGGTCGTTCGGCTGCGGCGAGCGGTATCAGCTCACTCAAAGGCGGTAATACGGT
TATCCACAGAATCAGGGGATAACGCAGGAAAGAACATGTGAGCAAAAGGCCAGCAAAAGGCCAGGAACCG
TAAAAAGGCCGCGTTGCTGGCGTTTTTCCATAGGCTCCGCCCCCCTGACGAGCATCACAAAAATCGACGC
TCAAGTCAGAGGTGGCGAAACCCGACAGGACTATAAAGATACCAGGCGTTTCCCCCTGGAAGCTCCCTCG
TGCGCTCTCCTGTTCCGACCCTGCCGCTTACCGGATACCTGTCCGCCTTTCTCCCTTCGGGAAGCGTGGC
GCTTTCTCATAGCTCACGCTGTAGGTATCTCAGTTCGGTGTAGGTCGTTCGCTCCAAGCTGGGCTGTGTG
CACGAACCCCCCGTTCAGCCCGACCGCTGCGCCTTATCCGGTAACTATCGTCTTGAGTCCAACCCGGTAA
GACACGACTTATCGCCACTGGCAGCAGCCACTGGTAACAGGATTAGCAGAGCGAGGTATGTAGGCGGTGC
TACAGAGTTCTTGAAGTGGTGGCCTAACTACGGCTACACTAGAAGAACAGTATTTGGTATCTGCGCTCTG
CTGAAGCCAGTTACCTTCGGAAAAAGAGTTGGTAGCTCTTGATCCGGCAAACAAACCACCGCTGGTAGCG
GTGGTTTTTTTGTTTGCAAGCAGCAGATTACGCGCAGAAAAAAAGGATCTCAAGAAGATCCTTTGATCTT
TTCTACGGGGTCTGACGCTCAGTGGAACGAAAACTCACGTTAAGGGATTTTGGTCATGAGATTATCAAAA
AGGATCTTCACCTAGATCCTTTTAAATTAAAAATGAAGTTTTAAATCAATCTAAAGTATATATGAGTAAA
CTTGGTCTGACAGTTACCAATGCTTAATCAGTGAGGCACCTATCTCAGCGATCTGTCTATTTCGTTCATC
CATAGTTGCCTGACTCCCCGTCGTGTAGATAACTACGATACGGGAGGGCTTACCATCTGGCCCCAGTGCT
GCAATGATACCGCGAGACCCACGCTCACCGGCTCCAGATTTATCAGCAATAAACCAGCCAGCCGGAAGGG
CCGAGCGCAGAAGTGGTCCTGCAACTTTATCCGCCTCCATCCAGTCTATTAATTGTTGCCGGGAAGCTAG
AGTAAGTAGTTCGCCAGTTAATAGTTTGCGCAACGTTGTTGCCATTGCTACAGGCATCGTGGTGTCACGC
TCGTCGTTTGGTATGGCTTCATTCAGCTCCGGTTCCCAACGATCAAGGCGAGTTACATGATCCCCCATGT
TGTGCAAAAAAGCGGTTAGCTCCTTCGGTCCTCCGATCGTTGTCAGAAGTAAGTTGGCCGCAGTGTTATC
ACTCATGGTTATGGCAGCACTGCATAATTCTCTTACTGTCATGCCATCCGTAAGATGCTTTTCTGTGACT
GGTGAGTACTCAACCAAGTCATTCTGAGAATAGTGTATGCGGCGACCGAGTTGCTCTTGCCCGGCGTCAA
TACGGGATAATACCGCGCCACATAGCAGAACTTTAAAAGTGCTCATCATTGGAAAACGTTCTTCGGGGCG
AAAACTCTCAAGGATCTTACCGCTGTTGAGATCCAGTTCGATGTAACCCACTCGTGCACCCAACTGATCT
TCAGCATCTTTTACTTTCACCAGCGTTTCTGGGTGAGCAAAAACAGGAAGGCAAAATGCCGCAAAAAAGG
GAATAAGGGCGACACGGAAATGTTGAATACTCATACTCTTCCTTTTTCAATATTATTGAAGCATTTATCA
GGGTTATTGTCTCATGAGCGGATACATATTTGAATGTATTTAGAAAAATAAACAAATAGGGGTTCCGCGC
ACATTTCCCCGAAAAGTGCCACCTAAATTGTAAGCGTTAATATTTTGTTAAAATTCGCGTTAAATTTTTG
TTAAATCAGCTCATTTTTTAACCAATAGGCCGAAATCGGCAAAATCCCTTATAAATCAAAAGAATAGACC
GAGATAGGGT
[37 nt withheld, positions 5751-5787]
AAAGAACGTGGACTCCAACGTCAAAGG
[49 nt withheld, positions 5815-5863]
T
[91 nt withheld, positions 5865-5955]
G
[124 nt withheld, positions 5957-6080]
CCCATTCGCCATTCAGGCTGCGCAACTGTTGGGAAGGGCGATCGGTGCGGGCCTCTTCGCTATTACGCCA
GCTGGCGAAAGGGGGATGTGCTGCAAGGCGATTAAGTTGGGTAACGCCAGGGTTTTCCCAGTCACGACGT
TGTAAAACGACGGCCAGTGAG
